Addgene plasmid #182149: pU6-Sp-gRNA-IDS2_DF_A4b_attP_fwd
Purpose: To insert attP-fwd attachment site at IDS2 in human cells via twinPE
Depositing lab: David Liu. Depositing organization: Broad Institute. Publication: Programmable deletion, replacement, integration and inversion of large DNA sequences with twin prime editing. Anzalone AV, Gao XD, Podracky CJ, Nelson AT, Koblan LW, Raguram A, Levy JM, Mercer JAM, Liu DR. Nat Biotechnol. 2022 May;40(5):731-740. doi: 10.1038/s41587-021-01133-w. Epub 2021 Dec 9. PubMed 34887556.
Backbone
  Vector backbone: pU6
  Total vector size (bp): 2335
  Vector type: Mammalian Expression
Growth in bacteria
  Bacterial resistance: Ampicillin, 100 μg/mL
  Growth temperature: 37°C
  Growth strain: DH5alpha
  Copy number: High Copy
Gene/Insert
  Gene/Insert name: IDS2-A4b-attP-fwd pegRNA
  Species: Synthetic
  Insert size (bp): 152
  Promoter: hU6
  Cloning method: Restriction Enzyme; 5′ cloning site BsaI (destroyed during cloning); 3′ cloning site BsaI (destroyed during cloning)
  Sequencing primers: 5′ gactatcatatgcttaccgt; 3′ TCCTGTTACCAGTGGCTGCT
Terms and licenses: Academic/Nonprofit Terms; Industry Terms: Not Available to Industry
Depositor comments: The parent vector used for cloning pegRNA constructs via Golden Gate has been deposited to Addgene previously. The name of the parent vector is pU6-pegRNA-GG-acceptor and the Addgene number is 132777.
How to cite: pU6-Sp-gRNA-IDS2_DF_A4b_attP_fwd was a gift from David Liu (Addgene plasmid # 182149 ; http://n2t.net/addgene:182149 ; RRID:Addgene_182149)
