[The description below was written by a language model from this plasmid's Addgene catalogue record and pLannotate feature annotations shown in this document.]
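Description:
pU6-Sp-gRNA-IDS2_DF_A4b_attP_fwd is a compact (about 2.3 kb) mammalian expression plasmid on the pU6 backbone that transcribes a single prime editing guide RNA (pegRNA) in human cells. It is maintained in E. coli through a high-copy ColE1/pUC-type origin and selected with ampicillin via a β-lactamase gene driven by its native bla promoter. No mammalian selection marker, reporter or protein-coding payload is annotated, so the plasmid serves purely as an RNA expression vector and is presumably delivered by transient transfection together with a separately supplied prime editor.

The payload is a 152 bp synthetic insert, the IDS2-A4b-attP-fwd pegRNA, placed downstream of the human U6 RNA polymerase III promoter. The feature table shows the Streptococcus pyogenes Cas9 guide RNA scaffold shortly after the promoter. The gap between them is consistent with the position of the spacer, and the 3′ extension that a pegRNA carries (primer binding site and reverse-transcription template) would lie after the scaffold, although these parts are not individually annotated. The insert was assembled by Golden Gate cloning into a pegRNA acceptor vector using BsaI sites that were destroyed in the process. A short attB1-like fragment flagged upstream of the promoter is a partial match only, and the record assigns it no function.

The stated purpose is to install an attP recombinase attachment site in the forward orientation at the IDS2 locus in human cells by twin prime editing (twinPE). In that method two pegRNAs targeting opposite strands template complementary new DNA flaps, so this plasmid would be used alongside a partner pegRNA construct. The inserted site can then serve as a landing pad for recombinase-mediated integration or inversion of large DNA segments.
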