Features (pLannotate 1.2.2; 6 found; start..end, strand, type, name):
     13..30      +  protein_bind   attB1 (fragment): mutant version of attB; recombination site for the Gateway® BP reaction BP Clonase™
     82..322     +  promoter       U6 promoter: RNA polymerase III promoter for human U6 snRNA
    352..427     +  misc_RNA       gRNA scaffold: guide RNA scaffold for the Streptococcus pyogenes CRISPR/Cas9 system
    586..1174    -  rep_origin     ori: high-copy-number ColE1/pMB1/pBR322/pUC origin of replication
   1345..2205    -  CDS            AmpR: β-lactamase; bla; confers resistance to ampicillin, carbenicillin, and related antibiotics
   2206..2310    -  promoter       AmpR promoter: bla
>Addgene plasmid #182149 | pU6-Sp-gRNA-IDS2_DF_A4b_attP_fwd | addgene full sequence | sequence record 358108 | Addgene NGS Result
GACGTCGCTAGCTGTACAAAAAAGCAGGCTTTAAAGGAACCAATTCAGTCGACTGGATCCGGTACCAAGG
TCGGGCAGGAAGAGGGCCTATTTCCCATGATTCCTTCATATTTGCATATACGATACAAGGCTGTTAGAGA
GATAATTAGAATTAATTTGACTGTAAACACAAAGATATTAGTACAAAATACGTGACGTAGAAAGTAATAA
TTTCTTGGGTAGTTTGCAGTTTTAAAATTATGTTTTAAAATGGACTATCATATGCTTACCGTAACTTGAA
AGTATTTCGATTTCTTGGCTTTATATATCTTGTGGAAAGGACGAAACACCGCACTCATTTCCTCCAAGCT
CGTTTTAGAGCTAGAAATAGCAAGTTAAAATAAGGCTAGTCCGTTATCAACTTGAAAAAGTGGCACCGAG
TCGGTGCGTCTGGTCAACCACCGCGGTCTCAGTGGTGTACGGTACAAACCTCTTGGAGGAAATTTTTTTA
AGCTTGGGCCGCTCGAGGTACCTCTCTACATATGACATGTGAGCAAAAGGCCAGCAAAAGGCCAGGAACC
GTAAAAAGGCCGCGTTGCTGGCGTTTTTCCATAGGCTCCGCCCCCCTGACGAGCATCACAAAAATCGACG
CTCAAGTCAGAGGTGGCGAAACCCGACAGGACTATAAAGATACCAGGCGTTTCCCCCTGGAAGCTCCCTC
GTGCGCTCTCCTGTTCCGACCCTGCCGCTTACCGGATACCTGTCCGCCTTTCTCCCTTCGGGAAGCGTGG
CGCTTTCTCATAGCTCACGCTGTAGGTATCTCAGTTCGGTGTAGGTCGTTCGCTCCAAGCTGGGCTGTGT
GCACGAACCCCCCGTTCAGCCCGACCGCTGCGCCTTATCCGGTAACTATCGTCTTGAGTCCAACCCGGTA
AGACACGACTTATCGCCACTGGCAGCAGCCACTGGTAACAGGATTAGCAGAGCGAGGTATGTAGGCGGTG
CTACAGAGTTCTTGAAGTGGTGGCCTAACTACGGCTACACTAGAAGAACAGTATTTGGTATCTGCGCTCT
GCTGAAGCCAGTTACCTTCGGAAAAAGAGTTGGTAGCTCTTGATCCGGCAAACAAACCACCGCTGGTAGC
GGTGGTTTTTTTGTTTGCAAGCAGCAGATTACGCGCAGAAAAAAAGGATCTCAAGAAGATCCTTTGATCT
TTTCTACGGGGTCTGACGCTCAGTGGAACGAAAACTCACGTTAAGGGATTTTGGTCATGAGATTATCAAA
AAGGATCTTCACCTAGATCCTTTTAAATTAAAAATGAAGTTTTAAATCAATCTAAAGTATATATGAGTAA
ACTTGGTCTGACAGTTACCAATGCTTAATCAGTGAGGCACCTATCTCAGCGATCTGTCTATTTCGTTCAT
CCATAGTTGCCTGACTCCCCGTCGTGTAGATAACTACGATACGGGAGGGCTTACCATCTGGCCCCAGTGC
TGCAATGATACCGCGAGACCCACGCTCACCGGCTCCAGATTTATCAGCAATAAACCAGCCAGCCGGAAGG
GCCGAGCGCAGAAGTGGTCCTGCAACTTTATCCGCCTCCATCCAGTCTATTAATTGTTGCCGGGAAGCTA
GAGTAAGTAGTTCGCCAGTTAATAGTTTGCGCAACGTTGTTGCCATTGCTACAGGCATCGTGGTGTCACG
CTCGTCGTTTGGTATGGCTTCATTCAGCTCCGGTTCCCAACGATCAAGGCGAGTTACATGATCCCCCATG
TTGTGCAAAAAAGCGGTTAGCTCCTTCGGTCCTCCGATCGTTGTCAGAAGTAAGTTGGCCGCAGTGTTAT
CACTCATGGTTATGGCAGCACTGCATAATTCTCTTACTGTCATGCCATCCGTAAGATGCTTTTCTGTGAC
TGGTGAGTACTCAACCAAGTCATTCTGAGAATAGTGTATGCGGCGACCGAGTTGCTCTTGCCCGGCGTCA
ATACGGGATAATACCGCGCCACATAGCAGAACTTTAAAAGTGCTCATCATTGGAAAACGTTCTTCGGGGC
GAAAACTCTCAAGGATCTTACCGCTGTTGAGATCCAGTTCGATGTAACCCACTCGTGCACCCAACTGATC
TTCAGCATCTTTTACTTTCACCAGCGTTTCTGGGTGAGCAAAAACAGGAAGGCAAAATGCCGCAAAAAAG
GGAATAAGGGCGACACGGAAATGTTGAATACTCATACTCTTCCTTTTTCAATATTATTGAAGCATTTATC
AGGGTTATTGTCTCATGAGCGGATACATATTTGAATGTATTTAGAAAAATAAACAAATAGGGGTTCCGCG
CACATTTCCCCGAAAAGTGCCACCT
